Addgene plasmid #218316: pQLL-Tc1-1_Xt-10 kb
Purpose: Donor plasmid of Tc1-1_Xt Transposon with 10 kb cargo gene
Depositing lab: Haoyi Wang. Depositing organization: Institute of Zoology, Chinese Academy of Sciences. Publication: Heterologous survey of 130 DNA transposons in human cells highlights their functional divergence and expands the genome engineering toolbox. Zhang T, Tan S, Tang N, Li Y, Zhang C, Sun J, Guo Y, Gao H, Cai Y, Sun W, Wang C, Fu L, Ma H, Wu Y, Hu X, Zhang X, Gee P, Yan W, Zhao Y, Chen Q, Guo B, Wang H, Zhang YE. Cell. 2024 Jul 11;187(14):3741-3760.e30. doi: 10.1016/j.cell.2024.05.007. Epub 2024 Jun 5. PubMed 38843831.
Backbone
  Vector backbone: pQLL
  Vector type: Mammalian Expression
Growth in bacteria
  Bacterial resistance: Ampicillin, 100 μg/mL
  Growth temperature: 37°C
  Growth strain: DH5alpha
  Copy number: Low Copy
Gene/Insert
  Gene/Insert name: 10 kb cargo gene
  Species: Synthetic
  Cloning method: Restriction Enzyme; 5′ cloning site Unknown (unknown if destroyed); 3′ cloning site Unknown (unknown if destroyed)
Terms and licenses: Academic/Nonprofit Terms; Industry Terms: Not Available to Industry
How to cite: pQLL-Tc1-1_Xt-10 kb was a gift from Haoyi Wang (Addgene plasmid # 218316 ; http://n2t.net/addgene:218316 ; RRID:Addgene_218316)
