[The description below was written by a language model from this plasmid's Addgene catalogue record and pLannotate feature annotations shown in this document.]
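Description:
pQLL-Tc1-1_Xt-10 kb is a transposon donor plasmid on the pQLL backbone, catalogued as a mammalian expression vector and carrying a synthetic cargo of about 10 kb for mobilisation by the Tc1-1_Xt DNA transposon. It comes from a survey of many DNA transposons tested in human cells. In E. coli it replicates from a ColE1/pUC-type origin accompanied by rop, consistent with its low-copy listing. Selection is by ampicillin, with the β-lactamase gene driven by a cat promoter. Short phage and tonB terminators insulate the bacterial module. The automated annotation does not mark the transposon terminal inverted repeats, so their positions and the exact cargo boundaries cannot be read from the feature table. No transposase gene is annotated either, which fits a donor role in which the transposase would be supplied separately.

The annotated cargo appears to combine several mammalian units, all on the same strand. A mouse PGK promoter precedes a puromycin resistance gene and EGFP, ending in a bGH polyadenylation signal, which gives drug selection and a fluorescent readout of stable integration. An EF-1α core promoter with intron A sequence drives an open reading frame with the layout of a chimeric antigen receptor: a CD8α leader, immunoglobulin heavy- and light-chain variable fragments, a CD28 segment and a CD3ζ signalling domain. The record does not state its antigen target. A further region holds β-globin coding segments, truncated introns and the β-globin poly(A). Its promoter is not annotated, and long stretches nearby carry only weak fragment matches. The construct is evidently meant for testing how efficiently Tc1-1_Xt integrates a large payload in human cells.
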