Features (pLannotate 1.2.2; 31 found; start..end, strand, type, name):
    210..413     -  CDS            CD28 (fragment): CD28_HUMAN - Experimental evidence at protein level: Swiss-Prot protein existence level 1. Involved in T-cell activation, the induction of cell proliferation and cytokine production and promotion of T-cell survival. Enhances the production of IL4 and IL10 in T-cells in conjunction with TCR/CD3 ligation and CD40L costimulation (PubMed:8617933). Isoform 3 enhances CD40L-mediated activation of NF-kappa-B and kinases MAPK8 and PAK2 in T-cells (PubMed:15067037). From Homo sapiens (Human).
    636..896     -  CDS            IGLV5-48 (fragment): LV548_HUMAN - Experimental evidence at protein level: Swiss-Prot protein existence level 1. Probable non-functional open reading frame (ORF) of V region of the variable domain of immunoglobulin light chains (PubMed:24600447). Non-functional ORF generally cannot participate in the synthesis of a productive immunoglobulin chain due to altered V- (D)-J or switch recombination and/or splicing site (at mRNA level) and/or conserved amino acid change (protein level) (PubMed:9619395). Immunoglobulins, also known as antibodies, are membrane-bound or secreted glycoproteins produced by B lymphocytes. In
    954..1319    -  CDS            HVM46_MOUSE (fragment): Experimental evidence at protein level: Swiss-Prot protein existence level 1. From Mus musculus (Mouse).
   1323..1382    -  CDS            CD8A (fragment): CD8A_HUMAN - Also known as MAL. Experimental evidence at protein level: Swiss-Prot protein existence level 1. Integral membrane glycoprotein that plays an essential role in the immune response and serves multiple functions in responses against both external and internal offenses. In T-cells, functions primarily as a coreceptor for MHC class I molecule:peptide complex. The antigens presented by class I peptides are derived from cytosolic proteins while class II derived from extracellular proteins. Interacts simultaneously with the T-cell receptor (TCR) and the MHC class I proteins presented by
   1439..1642    -  intron         EF-1α intron A: truncated intron upstream of the start codon of human EF-1α
   2268..2377    -  intron         EF-1α intron A (fragment): intron upstream of the start codon of human EF-1α
   2378..2589    -  promoter       EF-1α core promoter: core promoter for human elongation factor EF-1α
   2654..2878    -  polyA_signal   bGH poly(A) signal: bovine growth hormone polyadenylation signal
   2906..3625    -  CDS            EGFP: the original enhanced GFP (Yang et al., 1996) mammalian codon-optimized
   3689..4283    -  CDS            PuroR (fragment): puromycin N-acetyltransferase; pac from Streptomyces alboniger; confers resistance to puromycin
   4308..4807    -  promoter       PGK promoter: mouse phosphoglycerate kinase 1 promoter
   5273..5293    +  CDS            lacZα (fragment): LacZα fragment of β-galactosidase; lacZ fragment
   5352..5381    +  terminator     T3Te terminator: phage T3 early transcription terminator
   5403..5990    +  rep_origin     ori: high-copy-number ColE1/pMB1/pBR322/pUC origin of replication
   6002..6029    -  terminator     T7Te terminator: phage T7 early transcription terminator
   6053..6244    -  CDS            rop: Rop protein, which maintains plasmids at low copy number; rop
   6245..7105    -  CDS            AmpR: β-lactamase; bla; confers resistance to ampicillin, carbenicillin, and related antibiotics
   7106..7208    -  promoter       cat promoter: promoter of the E. coli cat gene encoding chloramphenicol acetyltransferase
   7209..7240    -  terminator     tonB terminator: bidirectional E. coli tonB-P14 transcription terminator
   7279..7316    +  rep_origin     RSF ori (fragment): Plasmids containing the RSF 1030 origin of replication can be propagated in E. coli cells that contain additional plasmids with compatible origins.
   7631..8025    -  polyA_signal   β-globin poly(A): human β-globin polyadenylation signal
   8029..8151    -  CDS            HBB: HBB_COLGU - Experimental evidence at transcript level: Swiss-Prot protein existence level 2. Involved in oxygen transport from the lung to the various peripheral tissues. From Colobus guereza (Mantled guereza) (Eastern black-and-white colobus monkey).
   8155..8546    -  intron         β-globin intron (fragment): internally truncated intron from human β-globin
   8916..9004    -  intron         β-globin intron (fragment): internally truncated intron from human β-globin
   9008..9322    -  CDS            HBB (fragment): HBB_HAPGR - Experimental evidence at protein level: Swiss-Prot protein existence level 1. Involved in oxygen transport from the lung to the various peripheral tissues. From Hapalemur griseus (Gray gentle lemur) (Eastern lesser bamboo lemur).
   9354..9449    -  CDS            HBB (fragment): HBB_HUMAN - Experimental evidence at protein level: Swiss-Prot protein existence level 1. [Spinorphin]: functions as an endogenous inhibitor of enkephalin-degrading enzymes such as DPP3, and as a selective antagonist of the P2RX3 receptor which is involved in pain signaling, these properties implicate it as a regulator of pain and inflammation. From Homo sapiens (Human).
  11285..11485   -  CDS            C9orf85 (fragment): CI085_HUMAN - Experimental evidence at protein level: Swiss-Prot protein existence level 1. From Homo sapiens (Human).
  12120..12137   +  promoter       LEU2 promoter (fragment): S. cerevisiae LEU2
  12409..12477   +  CDS            large T antigen (fragment): large T antigen from SV40 (simian virus 40)
  12500..12581   +  polyA_signal   SV40 poly(A) signal: SV40 polyadenylation signal
  12615..209     -  CDS            CD247 (fragment) (across the origin): CD3Z_HUMAN - Also known as CD3Z, T3Z, TCRZ. Experimental evidence at protein level: Swiss-Prot protein existence level 1. Part of the TCR-CD3 complex present on T-lymphocyte cell surface that plays an essential role in adaptive immune response. When antigen presenting cells (APCs) activate T-cell receptor (TCR), TCR- mediated signals are transmitted across the cell membrane by the CD3 chains CD3D, CD3E, CD3G and CD3Z. All CD3 chains contain immunoreceptor tyrosine-based activation motifs (ITAMs) in their cytoplasmic domain. Upon TCR engagement, these motifs become phosphorylated by Src family
>Addgene plasmid #218316 | pQLL-Tc1-1_Xt-10 kb | addgene full sequence | sequence record 445031 | Addgene NGS Result
GCCTCCGCCATCTTATCTTTCTGCAGTTCATTGTACAGGCCTTCCTGAGGGTTCTTCCTTCTCGGCTTTC
CCCCCATCTCAGGGTCCCGGCCACGTCTCTTGTCCAAAACATCGTACTCCTCTCTTCGTCCTAGATTGAG
CTCGTTATAGAGCTGGTTCTGGCCCTGCTGGTACGCGGGGGCGTCTGCGCTCCTGCTGAACTTCACTCTG
GAGCGATAGGCTGCGAAGTCGCGTGGTGGGGCATAGGGCTGGTAATGCTTGCGGGTGGGCCCGGGGCGGC
GGGGAGTCATGTTCATGTAGTCACTGTGCAGGAGCCTGCTCCTCTTACTCCTCACCCAGAAAATAATAAA
GGCCACTGTTACTAGCAAGCTATAGCAAGCCAGGACTCCCCCAACCACCACCAGCACCCAAAAATCACAG
GCGAAGTCCAGCCCCCTCGTGTGCACTGCGCCCCCCGCCGCTGGCCGGCACGCCTCTGGGCGCAGGGACA
GGGGCTGCGACGCGATGGTGGGCGCCGGTGTTGGTGGTCGCGGCGCTGGCGTCGTGGTCAGCACTGTCAG
TTGCGTGCCTCCACCGAAAACAGCGGCTGAACTATGCCAAATCATACAGTAATAATCGGCCTCGTCCTCG
GACCTGAGACCTGAGATGAGCAGCACACCCGCATTGGCGCTTGCGTCTTTAGATCCACTAAACCTTGATG
GAACTCCAGATCCCTGCTGCTTATCTGAGTCGCTCTTGTAATTGAGAAGGTATTGGGGAGGAGAACCTGG
TTTTTGCTGATACCAGTAGATCCTGTAAGGCCCTACATTGATTCCTGACCTCAGTGTACACGTCAAAGAA
GCGGAGGCACCGGGGCTTGCACTGAGGGAGGATGATTGCGTGAGAACAGGTTGGCTACCCCCCCCTCCGG
ACCCGCCCCCACCGGAACCTCCACCGCCTGAGCCCAGGATCCCACTGGACACGGTGACGGTTGTACCTTG
TCCCCAAACGTCCATACCATAGTAGTAAGTCATCATACCCCGCGCACAATAGTAAACAGCTGTGTCTTCG
GGAGTTACACTATTAAGCTGAAGAGAGAACTGGTTTTTGGAAGTATCTGGATTTATAGACATCCTGCTTT
TCACACTTACAGCATAATCATTATACCATTTACTGCGGTAGTATGTTCTACCGAGCCATTCCAACCCTCG
ACTGGGGGACTGCCTGATCCAATTCCATGTCGCGGAGTTACTACTCACTGAATCACCTGATATGGCACAG
GTAAGACTAAGAGTCTGGGAAGGAGTGACCAGACCGGGGCCAGATTGTTGGAGTTGCACTTGCGGCCTGG
CGGCGTGGAGCAGCAAGGCCAGCGGCAGGAGCAAGGCGGTCACTGGTAAGGCCTTATCGTCATCGTCTTT
GTAATCCATGGTGGCGACCGGTGGATCCCTCACGACACCTGAAATGGAAGAAAAAAACTTTGAACCACTG
TCTGAGGCTTGAGAATGAACCAAGATCCAAACTCAAAAAGGGCAAATTCCAAGGAGAATTACATCAAGTG
CCAAGCTGGCCTAACTTCAGTCTCCACCCACTCAGTGTGGGGAAACTCCATCGCATAAAACCCCTCCCCC
CAACCTAAAGACGACGTACTCCAAAAGCTCGAGAACTAATCGAGGTGCCTGGACGGCGCCCGGTACTCAG
TGGAGTCACATGAAGCGACGGCTGAGGACGGAAAGGCCCTTTTCCTTTGTGTGGGTGACTCACCCGCCCG
CTCTCCCGAGCGCCGCGTCCTCCATTTTGAGCTCCCTGCAGCAGGGCCGGGAAGCGGCCATCTTTCCGCT
CACGCAACTGGTGCCGACCGGGCCAGCCTTGCCGCCCAGGGCGGGGCGATACACGGCGGCGCGAGGCCAG
GCACCAGAGCAGGCCGGCGAGCTTGAGACTACCCCCGTCCGATTCTCGGTGGCCGCGCTCGCAGGCCCCG
CCTCGCCGAACATGTGCGCTGGGACGCACGGGCCCCGTCGCCGCCCGCGGCCCCAAAAACCGAAATACCA
GTGTGCAGATCTTGGCCCGCATTTACAAGACTATCTTGCCAGAAAAAAAGCGTCGCAGCAGGTCATCAAA
AATTTTAAATGGCTAGAGACTTATCGAAAGCAGCGAGACAGGCGCGAAGGTGCCACCAGATTCGCACGCG
GCGGCCCCAGCGCCCAGGCCAGGCCTCAACTCAAGCACGAGGCGAAGGGGCTCCTTAAGCGCAAGGCCTC
GAACTCTCCCACCCACTTCCAACCCGAAGCTCGGGATCAAGAATCACGTACTGCAGCCAGGTGGAAGTAA
TTCAAGGCACGCAAGGGCCATAACCCGTAAAGAGGCCAGGCCCGCGGGAACCACACACGGCACTTACCTG
TGTTCTGGCGGCAAACCCGTTGCGAAAAAGAACGTTCACGGCGACTACTGCACTTATATACGGTTCTCCC
CCACCCTCGGGAAAAAGGCGGAGCCAGTACACGACATCACTTTCCCAGTTTACCCCGCGCCACCTTCTCT
AGGCACCGGGTCAATTGCCGACCCCTCCCCCCAACTTCTCGGGGACTGTGGGCGATGTGCGCTCTGCCCA
CTGACGGGCACCGGAGCCTCACGTTAATTAACCAAGGTACCCATTGGCGGCCGCCCTCAGAAGCCATAGA
GCCCACCGCATCCCCAGCATGCCTGCTATTGTCTTCCCAATCCTCCCCCTTGCTGTCCTGCCCCACCCCA
CCCCCCAGAATAGAATGACACCTACTCAGACAATGCGATGCAATTTCCTCATTTTATTAGGAAAGGACAG
TGGGAGTGGCACCTTCCAGGGTCAAGGAAGGCACGGGGGAGGGGCAAACAACAGATGGCTGGCAACTAGA
AGGCACAGTCGAGGCTGATCAGCGAGCTTAATTAATTACTTGTACAGCTCGTCCATGCCGAGAGTGATCC
CGGCGGCGGTCACGAACTCCAGCAGGACCATGTGATCGCGCTTCTCGTTGGGGTCTTTGCTCAGGGCGGA
CTGGGTGCTCAGGTAGTGGTTGTCGGGCAGCAGCACGGGGCCGTCGCCGATGGGGGTGTTCTGCTGGTAG
TGGTCGGCGAGCTGCACGCTGCCGTCCTCGATGTTGTGGCGGATCTTGAAGTTCACCTTGATGCCGTTCT
TCTGCTTGTCGGCCATGATATAGACGTTGTGGCTGTTGTAGTTGTACTCCAGCTTGTGCCCCAGGATGTT
GCCGTCCTCCTTGAAGTCGATGCCCTTCAGCTCGATGCGGTTCACCAGGGTGTCGCCCTCGAACTTCACC
TCGGCGCGGGTCTTGTAGTTGCCGTCGTCCTTGAAGAAGATGGTGCGCTCCTGGACGTAGCCTTCGGGCA
TGGCGGACTTGAAGAAGTCGTGCTGCTTCATGTGGTCGGGGTAGCGGCTGAAGCACTGCACGCCGTAGGT
CAGGGTGGTCACGAGGGTGGGCCAGGGCACGGGCAGCTTGCCGGTGGTGCAGATGAACTTCAGGGTCAGC
TTGCCGTAGGTGGCATCGCCCTCGCCCTCGCCGGACACGCTGAACTTGTGGCCGTTTACGTCGCCGTCCA
GCTCGACCAGGATGGGCACCACCCCGGTGAACAGCTCCTCGCCCTTGCTCACCATTGGCCCGGGATTCTC
TTCGACATCCCCTGCTTGTTTCAACAGGGAGAAGTTAGTGGCATCGATGGCACCGGGCTTGCGGGTCATG
CACCAGGTGCGCGGTCCTTCGGGCACCTCGACGTCGGCGGTGACGGTGAAGCCGAGCCGCTCGTAGAAGG
GGAGGTTGCGGGGCGCGGAGGTCTCCAGGAAGGCGGGCACCCCGGCGCGCTCGGCCGCCTCCACTCCGGG
GAGCACGACGGCGCTGCCCAGACCCTTGCCCTGGTGGTCGGGCGAGACGCCGACGGTGGCCAGGAACCAC
GCGGGCTCCTTGGGCCGGTGCGGCGCCAGGAGGCCTTCCATCTGTTGCTGCGCGGCCAGCCGGGAACCGC
TCAACTCGGCCATGCGCGGGCCGATCTCGGCGAACACCGCCCCCGCTTCGACGCTCTCCGGCGTGGTCCA
GACCGCCACCGCGGCGCCGTCGTCCGCGACCCACACCTTGCCGATGTCGAGCCCGACGCGCGTGAGGAAG
AGTTCTTGCAGCTCGGTGACCCGCTCGATGTGGCGGTCCGGGTCGACGGTGTGGCGCGTGGCGGGGTAGT
CGGCGAACGCGGCGGCGAGGGTGCGTACGGCCCGGGGGACGTCGTCGCGGGTGGCGAGGCGCACCGTGGG
CTTGTACTCGGTCCCCATGGTGGCGTTGGCTGCAGGTCGAAAGGCCCGGAGATGAGGAAGAGGAGAACAG
CGCGGCAGACGTGCGCTTTTGAAGCGTGCAGAATGCCGGGCCTCCGGAGGACCTTCGGGCGCCCGCCCCG
CCCCTGAGCCCGCCCCTGAGCCCGCCCCCGGACCCACCCCTTCCCAGCCTCTGAGCCCAGAAAGCGAAGG
AGCAAAGCTGCTATTGGCCGCTGCCCCAAAGGCCTACCCGCTTCCATTGCTCAGCGGTGCTGTCCATCTG
CACGAGACTAGTGAGACGTGCTACTTCCATTTGTCACGTCCTGCACGACGCGAGCTGCGGGGCGGGGGGG
AACTTCCTGACTAGGGGAGGAGTAGAAGGTGGCGCGAAGGGGCCACCAAAGAACGGAGCCGGTTGGCGCC
TACCGGTGGATGTGGAATGTGTGCGAGGCCAGAGGCCACTTGTGTAGCGCCAAGTGCCCAGCGGGGCTGC
TAAAGCGCATGCTCCAGACTGCCTTGGGAAAAGCGCCTCCCCTACCCGGTAGAATTGCTAGCACCGGTGA
TGTCTAGCTTTTGAGGTGCTTTTGGTCTACTTCTCTGTGTCAGGTAGCTCCTATTTAAGTGATTTCTTGA
TTGAAACAGGTGTGGCAGTAATCAGGCCTGGGGGTGACTACAGAAATTGATATTGAAATTGAAAATTGAA
ATGTGATAAACCACAGTTAAGTTATTTTTTAACAAGGGGGGCAATCACTTTTTCACACAGGGCCATGTAG
ATTTGGAGTTTTTTTTCTCCCTTAATAACGTAAACCTTCATTTAAAAACTGCATTTTGTGTTCAATTATG
TTATCTTTGACTAATAGTTAACGGTTTTTGATGAGCAGAAACATTTAAGTGTGACAAACATGCAAAAGAA
TAAGAAATCAGGAAGGGGGCAAATAGTTTTTCACACCACTGTAAAGCTTAGAGACGCAAGACACTGCGGA
TCGAGACGCATTGCGTGGTTCGACTGGCCGTCGTTTTACAACGAAAGGGCCTCGTGATACGCCTATTGAC
TCCAGCGTAACTGGACTGCAATCAACTCACTGGCTCACCTTCACGGGTGGGCCTTTCTTCGGTAGAAAAT
CAAAGGATCTTCTTGAGATCCTTTTTTTCTGCGCGTAATCTGCTGCTTGCAAACAAAAAAACCACCGCTA
CCAGCGGTGGTTTGTTTGCCGGATCAAGAGCTACCAACTCTTTTTCCGAGGTAACTGGCTTCAGCAGAGC
GCAGATACCAAATACTGTTCTTCTAGTGTAGCCGTAGTTAGGCCACCACTTCAAGAACTCTGTAGCACCG
CCTACATACCTCGCTCTGCTAATCCTGTTACCAGTGGCTGCTGCCAGTGGCGATAAGTCGTGTCTTACCG
GGTTGGACTCAAGACGATAGTTACCGGATAAGGCGCAGCGGTCGGGCTGAACGGGGGGTTCGTGCACACA
GCCCAGCTTGGAGCGAACGACCTACACCGAACTGAGATACCTACAGCGTGAGCTATGAGAAAGCGCCACG
CTTCCCGAAGGGAGAAAGGCGGACAGGTATCCGGTAAGCGGCAGGGTCGGAACAGGAGAGCGCACGAGGG
AGCTTCCAGGGGGAAACGCCTGGTATCTTTATAGTCCTGTCGGGTTTCGCCACCTCTGACTTGAGCATCG
ATTTTTGTGATGCTCGTCAGGGGGGCGGAGCCTATGGAAAAACGCCAGCAACGCAGAAAGGCCCACCCGA
AGGTGAGCCAGGTGATTACATTTGGGCCCTCATCAGAGGTTTTCACCGTCATCACCGAAACGCGCGAGGC
AGCTGCGGTAAAGCTCATCAGCGTGGTCGTGAAGCGATTCACAGATGTCTGCCTGTTCATCCGCGTCCAG
CTCGTTGAGTTTCTCCAGAAGCGTTAATGTCTGGCTTCTGATAAAGCGGGCCATGTTAAGGGCGGTTTTT
TCCTGTTTGGTCACTTACCAATGCTTAATCAGTGAGGCACCTATCTCAGCGATCTGTCTATTTCGTTCAT
CCATAGTTGCCTGACTCCCCGTCGTGTAGATAACTACGATGCGGGAGGGCTTACCATCTGGCCCCAGTTC
TGCAATGATACCGCGGGACCCACGCTCACCGGCTCCAGATTTATCAGCAATAAACCAGCCAGCCGGGAGG
GCCGAGCGCAGAAGTGATCCTGCAACTTTATCCGCCTCCATCCAGTCTATTAATTGTTGCCGGGAAGCTA
GAGTAAGTAGTTCGCCAGTTAATAGTTTGCGCAACGTTGTTGCCATTGCTACAGGCATCGTGGTGTCACG
CTCGTCGTTTGGTATGGCTTCATTCAGCTCCGGTTCCCAACGATCAAGGCGAGTTACATGATCCCCCATG
TTGTGCAAAAAAGCGGTTAGCTCCTTCGGTCCTCCGATCGTTGCCAGAAGTAAGTTGGCCGCAGTGTTAT
CACTCATGGTTATGGCAGCACTGCATAATTCTCTTACTGTCATGCCATCCGTGAGATGCTTTTCTGTGAC
TGGTGAGTACTCAACCAAGTCATTCTGAGAATAGTGTATGCGGCGACCGAGTTGCTCTTGCCCGGCGTCA
ATACGGGATAATACCGCGCCACATAGCAGAACTTTAAAAGTGCTCATCATTGGAAAACGTTCTTCGGGGC
GTAAACTCTCAAGGATCTTACCGCTGTTGAGATCCAGTTCGATGTAACCCACTCGTGCACCCAACTGATC
TTCAGCATCTTTTACTTTCACCAGCGTTTCTGGGTGAGCAAAAACAGGAAGGCAAAATGCCGCAAAAAAG
GGAATAAGGGCGACACGGAAATGTTGAATACTCATTTTAGCTTCCTTAGCTCCTGAAAATCTCGATAACT
CAAAAAATACGCCCGGTAGTGATCTTATTTCATTATGGTGAAAGTTGGAACCTCTTACGTGCCGATCAAG
TCAAAAGCCTCCGGTCGGAGGCTTTTGACTTTCTGCTATGGAGGTCAGGTATGATTTAAATGGTCAGTAA
CGACCGAGCGCAGCGAGTCAGTGAGCGAGGAAGCGGCACACAGGAAACAGCTATGACCGTCTCGGTTGGC
AGTGACTCCGTCTCTGGGCCCTACAGTGGTGTGAAAAACTATTTGCCCCCTTCCTGATTTCTTATTCTTT
TGCATGTTTGTCACACAAAATGTTTCTGATCATCAAACACATTTAACTATTAGTCAAAGATAACACAAGT
AAACACAAAATGCAGTTTTTAAATGAGGGTTTTTATTATTTAGGGAGAAAAAAAATCCAAACCTACATGG
CCCTGTGTGAAAAAGTAATTGCCCCCTGAACCTCGAGGGCCCATGAGGACAGCTAAAACAATAAGTAATG
TAAAATACAGCATAGCAAAACTTTAACCTCCAAATCAAGCCTCTACTTGAATCCTTTTCTGAGGGATGAA
TAAGGCATAGGCATCAGGGGCTGTTGCCAATGTGCATTAGCTGTTTGCAGCCTCACCTTCTTTCATGGAG
TTTAAGATATAGTGTATTTTCCCAAGGTTTGAACTAGCTCTTCATTTCTTTATGTTTTAAATGCACTGAC
CTCCCACATTCCCTTTTTAGTAAAATATTCAGAAATAATTTAAATACATCATTGCAATGAAAATAAATGT
TTTTTATTAGGCAGAATCCAGATGCTCAAGGCCCTTCATAATATCCCCCAGTTTAGTAGTTGGACTTAGG
GAACAAAGGAACCTTTAATAGAAATTGGACAGCAAGAAAGCGAGCTTAGTGATACTTGTGGGCCAGGGCA
TTAGCCACACCAGCCACCACTTTCTGATAGGCAGCCTGCACTGGTGGGGTGAATTCTTTGCCAAAGTGAT
GGGCCAGCACACAGACCAGCACGTTGCCCAGGAGCTGTGGGAGGAAGATAAGAGGTATGAACATGATTAG
CAAAAGGGCCTAGCTTGGACTCAGAATAATCCAGCCTTATCCCAACCATAAAATAAAAGCAGAATGGTAG
CTGGATTGTAGCTGCTATTAGCAATATGAAACCTCTTACATCAGTTACAATTTATATGCAGAAATATTTA
TATGCAGAAATATTGCTATTGCCTTAACCCAGAAATTATCACTGTTATTCTTTAGAATGGTGCAAAGAGG
CATGATACATTGTATCATTATTGCCCTGAAAGAAAGAGATTAGGGAAAGTATTAGAAATAAGATAAACAA
AAAAGTATATTAAAAGAAGAAAGCATTTTTTAAAATTACAAATGCAAAATTACCCTGATTTGGTCAATAT
GTGTACACATATTAAAACATTACACTTTAACCCATAAATATGTATAATGATTATGTATCAATTAAAAATA
AAAGAAAATAAAGTAGGGAGATTATGAATATGCAAATAAGCACACATATATTCCAAATAGTAATGTACTA
GGCAGACTGTGTAAAGTTTTTTTTTAAGTTACTTAATGTATCTCAGAGATATTTCCTTTTGTTATACACA
ATGTTAAGGCATTAAGTATAATAGTAAAAATTGCGGAGAAGAAAAAAAAAGAAAGCAAGAATTAAACAAA
AGAAAACAATTGTTATGAACAGCAAATAAAAGAAACTAAAACGATCCTGAGACTTCCACACTGATGCAAT
CATTCGTCTGTTTCCCATTCTAAACTGTACCCTGTTACTTCTCCCCTTCCTATGACATGAACTTAACCAT
AGAAAAGAAGGGGAAAGAAAACATCAAGGGTCCCATAGACTCACCCTGAAGTTCTCAGGATCCACGTGCA
GCTTGTCACAGTGCAGCTCACTCAGTGTGGCAAAGGTGCCCTTGAGGTTGTCCAGGTGAGCCAGGCCATC
ACTAAAGGCACCGAGCACTTTCTTGCCATGAGCCTTCACCTTAGGGTTGCCCATAACAGCATCAGGAGTG
GACAGATCCCCAAAGGACTCAAAGAACCTCTGGGTCCAAGGGTAGACCACCAGCAGCCTAAGGGTGGGAA
AATAGACCAATAGGCAGAGAGAGTCAGTGCCTATCAGAAACCCAAGAGTCTTCTCTGTCTCCACATGCCC
AGTTTCTATTGGTCTCCTTAAACCTGTCTTGTAACCTTGATACCAACCTGCCCAGGGCCTCACCACCAAC
TTCATCCACGTTCACCTTGCCCCACAGGGCAGTAACGGCAGACTTCTCCTCAGGAGTCAGGTGCACCATG
GTGTCTGTTTGAGGTTGCTAGTGAACACAGTTGTGTCAGAAGCAAATGTAAGCAATAGATGGCTCTGCCC
TGACTTTTATGCCCAGCCCTGGCTCCTGCCCTCCCTGCTCCTGGGAGTAGATTGGCCAACCCTAGGGTGT
GGCTCCACAGGGTGAGGTCTAAGTGATGACAGCCGTACCTGTCCTTGGCTCTTCTGGCACTGGCTTAGGA
GTTGGACTTCAAACCCTCAGCCCTCCCTCTAAGATATATCTCTTGGCCCCATACCATCAGTACAAATTGC
TACTAAAAACATCCTCCTTTGCAAGTGTATTTACGCTTCTTTGAGAAACATCTTCTTCGTTAGTGGCCTG
CCCCTCATTCCCACTTTAATATCCAGAATCACTATAAGAAGAATATAATAAGAGGAATAACTCTTATTAT
AGGTAAGGGAAAATTAAGAGGCATACGTGATGGGATGAGTAAGAGAGGAGAGGGAAGGATTAATGGATGA
TAAAATCTACTACTATTTGTTGAGACCTTTTATAGTCTAATCAATTTTGCTATTGTTTTCCATCCTCACG
CTAACTCCATAAAAAAACACTATTATTATCTTTATTTTGCCATGACAAGACTGAGCTCAGAAGAGTCAAG
CATTTGCCTAAGGTCGGACATGTCAGAGGCAGTGCCAGACCTATGTGAGACTCTGCAGCTACTGCTCATG
GGCCCTGTGCTGCACTGATGAGGAGGATCAGATGGATGGGGCAATGAAGCAAAGGAATCATTCTGTGGAT
AAAGGAGACAGCCATGAAGAAGTCTATGACTGTAAATTTGGGAGCAGGAGTCTCTAAGGACTTGGATTTC
AAGGAATTTTGACTCAGCAAACACAAGACCCTCACGGTGACTTTGCGAGCTGGTGTGCCAGATGTGTCTA
TCAGAGGTTCCAGGGAGGGTGGGGTGGGGTCAGGGCTGGCCACCAGCTATCAGGGCCCAGATGGGTTATA
GGCTGGCAGGCTCAGATAGGTGGTTAGGTCAGGTTGGTGGTGCTGGGTGGAGTCCATGACTCCCAGGAGC
CAGGAGAGATAGACCATGAGTAGAGGGCAGACATGGGAAAGGTGGGGGAGGCACAGCATAGCAGCATTTT
TCATTCTACTACTACATGGGACTGCTCCCCTATACCCCCAGCTAGGGGCAAGTGCCTTGACTCCTATGTT
TTCAGGATCATCATCTATAAAGTAAGAGTAATAATTGTGTCTATCTCATAGGGTTATTATGAGGATCAAA
GGAGATGCACACTCTCTGGACCAGTGGCCTAACAGTTCAGGACAGAGCTATGGGCTTCCTATGTATGGGT
CAGTGGTCTCAATGTAGCAGGCAAGTTCCAGAAGATAGCATCAACCACTGTTAGAGATATACTGCCAGTC
TCAGAGCCTGATGTTAATTTAGCAATGGGCTGGGACCCTCCTCCAGTAGAACCTTCTAACCAGCTGCTGC
AGTCAAAGTCGAATGCAGCTGGTTAGACTTTTTTTAATGAAAGCTTGTACCAGTGGGGCCTCTAAGACTA
AGTCACTCTGTCTCACCGTGTCTTAGCCAGTTCCTTACAGCTTGCCCTGATGGGAGATAGAGAATGGGTA
TCCTCCAACAAAAAAATAAATTTTCATTTCTCAAGGTCCAACTTATGTTTTCTTAATTTTTAAAAAAATC
TTGACCATTCTCCACTCTCTAAAATAATCCACAGTGAGAGAAACATTCTTTTCCCCCATCCCATAAATAC
CTCTATTAAATATGGAAAATCTGGGCATGGTGTCTCACACCTGTAATCCCAGCACTTTGGGAGGCTGAGG
TGGGTGGACTGCTTGGAGCTCAGGAGTTCAAGACCATCTTGGACAACATGGTGATACCCTGCCTCTACAA
AAAGTACAAAAATTAGCCTGGCATGGTGGTGTGCACCTGTAATCCCAGCTATTAGGGTGGCTGAGGCAGG
AGAATTGCTTGAACCCGGGAGGCGGAGGTTGCAGTGAGCTGAGATCGTGCCACTGCACTCCAGCCTGGGG
GACAGAGCACATTATAATTAACTGTTATTTTTTACTTGGACTCTTGTGGGGAATAAGATACATGTTTTAT
TCTTATTTATGATTCAAGCACTGAAAATAGTGTTTAGCATCCAGCAGGTGCTTCAAAACCATTTGCTGAA
TGATTACTATACTTTTTACAAGCTCAGCTCCCTCTATCCCTTCCAGCATCCTCATCTCTGATTAAATAAG
CTTCAGTTTTTCCTTAGTTCCTGTTACATTTCTGTGTGTCTCCATTAGTGACCTCCCATAGTCCAAGCAT
GAGCAGTTCTGGCCAGGCCCCTGTCGGGGTCAGTGCCCCACCCCCGCCTTCTGGTTCTGTGTAACCTTCT
AAGCAAACCTTCTGGCTCAAGCACAGCAATGCTGAGTCATGATGAGTCATGCTGAGGCTTAGGGTGTGTG
CCCAGATGTTCTCAGCCTAGAGTGATGACTCCTATCTGGGTCCCCAGCAGGATGCTTACAGGGCAGATGG
CAAAAAAAAGGAGAAGCTGACCACCTGACTAAAACTCCACCTCAAACGGCATCATAAAGAAAATGGATGC
CTGAGACAGAATGTGACATATTCTAGAATATATTATTTCCTGAATATATATATATATATATATACATATA
CGTATATATATATATATATATATATTTGTTGTTATCAATTGCCATAGAATGATTAGTTATTGTGAATCAA
ATATTTATCTTGCAGGTGGCCTCTATACCTAGAAGCGGCAGAATCAGGCTTTATTAATACATGTGTATAG
ATTTTTAGGATCTATACACATGTATTAATATGAAACAAGGATATGGAAGAGGAAGGCATGAAAACAGGAA
AAGAAAACAAACCTTGTTTGCCATTTTAAGGCACCCCTGGACAGCTAGGTGGCAAAAGGAAGCTTCCCTT
TGGTCTCCCCCTCTTAAGTACCACATTTGTAGAGGTTTTACTTGCTTTAAAAAACCTCCCACACCTCCCC
CTGAACCTGAAACATAAAATGAATGCAATTGTTGTTGTTAACTTGTTTATTGCAGCTTATAATGGTTACA
AATAAAGCAATAGCATCACAAATTTCACAAATAAAGCATTTTTTTCACTGCATTCTAGTTGTGGTTTGTC
CAAACTCAATCGATGCGAGGGGGCAGGGCCTGCATGTGAAGGGCGTCGTAGGTGTCCTTGGTGGCTGTAC
TGAGACCCTGGTAAAGGCCATCGTGCCCCTTGCCCCTCCGGCGCTCGCCTTTCATCCCAATCTCACTGTA
G
